>Addgene plasmid #240723 | BCTVΔVS-YPET-pDGB3alpha1 | addgene full sequence | sequence record 484220 | Addgene NGS Result
TGTCATGAGACGAATTCTGACAGGATATATTGGCGGGTAAACCTAAGAGAAAAGAGCGTTTATTAGAATA
ATCGGATATTTAAAAGGGCGTGAAAAGGTTTATCCGTTCGTCCATTTGTATGTGCATGCCAACCACAGGG
TTCCCCTCGGGATCAAAGTACTTTGATCCAACCCCTCCGCTGCTATAGTGCAGTCGGCTTCTGACGTTCA
GTGCAGCCGTCATCTGAAAACGACATGTCGCACAAGTCCTAAGTTACGCGACAGGCTGCCGCCCTGCCCT
TTTCCTGGCGTTTTCTTGTCGCGTGTTTTAGTCGCATAAAGTAGAATACTTGCGACTAGAACCGGAGACA
TTACGCCATGAACAAGAGCGCCGCCGCTGGCCTGCTGGGCTATGCCCGCGTCAGCACCGACGACCAGGAC
TTGACCAACCAACGGGCCGAACTGCACGCGGCCGGCTGCACCAAGCTGTTTTCCGAGAAGATCACCGGCA
CCAGGCGCGACCGCCCGGAGCTGGCCAGGATGCTTGACCACCTACGCCCTGGCGACGTTGTGACAGTGAC
CAGGCTAGACCGCCTGGCCCGCAGCACCCGCGACCTACTGGACATTGCCGAGCGCATCCAGGAGGCCGGC
GCGGGCCTGCGTAGCCTGGCAGAGCCGTGGGCCGACACCACCACGCCGGCCGGCCGCATGGTGTTGACCG
TGTTCGCCGGCATTGCCGAGTTCGAGCGTTCCCTAATCATCGACCGCACCCGGAGCGGGCGCGAGGCCGC
CAAGGCCCGAGGCGTGAAGTTTGGCCCCCGCCCTACCCTCACCCCGGCACAGATCGCGCACGCCCGCGAG
CTGATCGACCAGGAAGGCCGCACCGTGAAAGAGGCGGCTGCACTGCTTGGCGTGCATCGCTCGACCCTGT
ACCGCGCACTTGAGCGCAGCGAGGAAGTGACGCCCACCGAGGCCAGGCGGCGCGGTGCCTTCCGTGAGGA
CGCATTGACCGAGGCCGACGCCCTGGCGGCCGCCGAGAATGAACGCCAAGAGGAACAAGCATGAAACCGC
ACCAGGACGGCCAGGACGAACCGTTTTTCATTACCGAAGAGATCGAGGCGGAGATGATCGCGGCCGGGTA
CGTGTTCGAGCCGCCCGCGCACCTCTCAACCGTGCGGCTGCATGAAATCCTGGCCGGTTTGTCTGATGCC
AAGCTGGCGGCCTGGCCGGCCAGCTTGGCCGCTGAAGAAACCGAGCGCCGCCGTCTAAAAAGGTGATGTG
TATTTGAGTAAAACAGCTTGCGTCATGCGGTCGCTGCGTATATGATGCGATGAGTAAATAAACAAATACG
CAAGGGGAACGCATGAAGGTTATCGCTGTACTTAACCAGAAAGGCGGGTCAGGCAAGACGACCATCGCAA
CCCATCTAGCCCGCGCCCTGCAACTCGCCGGGGCCGATGTTCTGTTAGTCGATTCCGATCCCCAGGGCAG
TGCCCGCGATTGGGCGGCCGTGCGGGAAGATCAACCGCTAACCGTTGTCGGCATCGACCGCCCGACGATT
GACCGCGACGTGAAGGCCATCGGCCGGCGCGACTTCGTAGTGATCGACGGAGCGCCCCAGGCGGCGGACT
TGGCTGTGTCCGCGATCAAGGCAGCCGACTTCGTGCTGATTCCGGTGCAGCCAAGCCCTTACGACATATG
GGCCACCGCCGACCTGGTGGAGCTGGTTAAGCAGCGCATTGAGGTCACGGATGGAAGGCTACAAGCGGCC
TTTGTCGTGTCGCGGGCGATCAAAGGCACGCGCATCGGCGGTGAGGTTGCCGAGGCGCTGGCCGGGTACG
AGCTGCCCATTCTTGAGTCCCGTATCACGCAGCGCGTGAGCTACCCAGGCACTGCCGCCGCCGGCACAAC
CGTTCTTGAATCAGAACCCGAGGGCGACGCTGCCCGCGAGGTCCAGGCGCTGGCCGCTGAAATTAAATCA
AAACTCATTTGAGTTAATGAGGTAAAGAGAAAATGAGCAAAAGCACAAACACGCTAAGTGCCGGCCGTCC
GAGCGCACGCAGCAGCAAGGCTGCAACGTTGGCCAGCCTGGCAGACACGCCAGCCATGAAGCGGGTCAAC
TTTCAGTTGCCGGCGGAGGATCACACCAAGCTGAAGATGTACGCGGTACGCCAAGGCAAGACCATTACCG
AGCTGCTATCTGAATACATCGCGCAGCTACCAGAGTAAATGAGCAAATGAATAAATGAGTAGATGAATTT
TAGCGGCTAAAGGAGGCGGCATGGAAAATCAAGAACAACCAGGCACCGACGCCGTGGAATGCCCCATGTG
TGGAGGAACGGGCGGTTGGCCAGGCGTAAGCGGCTGGGTTGCCTGCCGGCCCTGCAATGGCACTGGAACC
CCCAAGCCCGAGGAATCGGCGTGAGCGGTCGCAAACCATCCGGCCCGGTACAAATCGGCGCGGCGCTGGG
TGATGACCTGGTGGAGAAGTTGAAGGCCGCGCAGGCCGCCCAGCGGCAACGCATCGAGGCAGAAGCACGC
CCCGGTGAATCGTGGCAAGCGGCCGCTGATCGAATCCGCAAAGAATCCCGGCAACCGCCGGCAGCCGGTG
CGCCGTCGATTAGGAAGCCGCCCAAGGGCGACGAGCAACCAGATTTTTTCGTTCCGATGCTCTATGACGT
GGGCACCCGCGATAGTCGCAGCATCATGGACGTGGCCGTTTTCCGTCTGTCGAAGCGTGACCGACGAGCT
GGCGAGGTGATCCGCTACGAGCTTCCAGACGGGCACGTAGAGGTTTCCGCAGGGCCGGCCGGCATGGCCA
GTGTGTGGGATTACGACCTGGTACTGATGGCGGTTTCCCATCTAACCGAATCCATGAACCGATACCGGGA
AGGGAAGGGAGACAAGCCCGGCCGCGTGTTCCGTCCACACGTTGCGGACGTACTCAAGTTCTGCCGGCGA
GCCGATGGCGGAAAGCAGAAAGACGACCTGGTAGAAACCTGCATTCGGTTAAACACCACGCACGTTGCCA
TGCAGCGTACGAAGAAGGCCAAGAACGGCCGCCTGGTGACGGTATCCGAGGGTGAAGCCTTGATTAGCCG
CTACAAGATCGTAAAGAGCGAAACCGGGCGGCCGGAGTACATCGAGATCGAGCTAGCTGATTGGATGTAC
CGCGAGATCACAGAAGGCAAGAACCCGGACGTGCTGACGGTTCACCCCGATTACTTTTTGATCGATCCCG
GCATCGGCCGTTTTCTCTACCGCCTGGCACGCCGCGCCGCAGGCAAGGCAGAAGCCAGATGGTTGTTCAA
GACGATCTACGAACGCAGTGGCAGCGCCGGAGAGTTCAAGAAGTTCTGTTTCACCGTGCGCAAGCTGATC
GGGTCAAATGACCTGCCGGAGTACGATTTGAAGGAGGAGGCGGGGCAGGCTGGCCCGATCCTAGTCATGC
GCTACCGCAACCTGATCGAGGGCGAAGCATCCGCCGGTTCCTAATGTACGGAGCAGATGCTAGGGCAAAT
TGCCCTAGCAGGGGAAAAAGGTCGAAAAGGACTCTTTCCTGTGGATAGCACGTACATTGGGAACCCAAAG
CCGTACATTGGGAACCGGAACCCGTACATTGGGAACCCAAAGCCGTACATTGGGAACCGGTCACACATGT
AAGTGACTGATATAAAAGAGAAAAAAGGCGATTTTTCCGCCTAAAACTCTTTAAAACTTATTAAAACTCT
TAAAACCCGCCTGGCCTGTGCATAACTGTCTGGCCAGCGCACAGCCGAAGAGCTGCAAAAAGCGCCTACC
CTTCGGTCGCTGCGCTCCCTACGCCCCGCCGCTTCGCGTCGGCCTATCGCGGCCGCTGGCCGCTCAAAAA
TGGCTGGCCTACGGCCAGGCAATCTACCAGGGCGCGGACAAGCCGCGCCGTCGCCACTCGACCGCCGGCG
CCCACATCAAGGCACCCTGCCTCGCGCGTTTCGGTGATGACGGTGAAAACCTCTGACACATGCAGCTCCC
GGTGACGGTCACAGCTTGTCTGTAAGCGGATGCCGGGAGCAGACAAGCCCGTCAGGGCGCGTCAGCGGGT
GTTGGCGGGTGTCGGGGCGCAGCCATGACCCAGTCACGTAGCGATAGCGGAGTGTATACTGGCTTAACTA
TGCGGCATCAGAGCAGATTGTACTGAGAGTGCACCATATGCGGTGTGAAATACCGCACAGATGCGTAAGG
AGAAAATACCGCATCAGGCGCTCTTCCGCTTCCTCGCTCACTGACTCGCTGCGCTCGGTCGTTCGGCTGC
GGCGAGCGGTATCAGCTCACTCAAAGGCGGTAATACGGTTATCCACAGAATCAGGGGATAACGCAGGAAA
GAACATGTGAGCAAAAGGCCAGCAAAAGGCCAGGAACCGTAAAAAGGCCGCGTTGCTGGCGTTTTTCCAT
AGGCTCCGCCCCCCTGACGAGCATCACAAAAATCGACGCTCAAGTCAGAGGTGGCGAAACCCGACAGGAC
TATAAAGATACCAGGCGTTTCCCCCTGGAAGCTCCCTCGTGCGCTCTCCTGTTCCGACCCTGCCGCTTAC
CGGATACCTGTCCGCCTTTCTCCCTTCGGGAAGCGTGGCGCTTTCTCATAGCTCACGCTGTAGGTATCTC
AGTTCGGTGTAGGTCGTTCGCTCCAAGCTGGGCTGTGTGCACGAACCCCCCGTTCAGCCCGACCGCTGCG
CCTTATCCGGTAACTATCGTCTTGAGTCCAACCCGGTAAGACACGACTTATCGCCACTGGCAGCAGCCAC
TGGTAACAGGATTAGCAGAGCGAGGTATGTAGGCGGTGCTACAGAGTTCTTGAAGTGGTGGCCTAACTAC
GGCTACACTAGAAGGACAGTATTTGGTATCTGCGCTCTGCTGAAGCCAGTTACCTTCGGAAAAAGAGTTG
GTAGCTCTTGATCCGGCAAACAAACCACCGCTGGTAGCGGTGGTTTTTTTGTTTGCAAGCAGCAGATTAC
GCGCAGAAAAAAAGGATCTCAAGAAGATCCTTTGATCTTTTCTACGGGGTCTGACGCTCAGTGGAACGAA
AACTCACGTTAAGGGATTTTGGTCATGCATTCTAGGTGATTAGAAAAACTCATCGAGCATCAAATGAAAC
TGCAATTTATTCATATCAGGATTATCAATACCATATTTTTGAAAAAGCCGTTTCTGTAATGAAGGAGAAA
ACTCACCGAGGCAGTTCCATAGGATGGCAAGATCCTGGTATCGGTCTGCGATTCCGACTCGTCCAACATC
AATACAACCTATTAATTTCCCCTCGTCAAAAATAAGGTTATCAAGTGAGAAATCACCATGAGTGACGACT
GAATCCGGTGAGAATGGCAAAAGTTTATGCATTTCTTTCCAGACTTGTTCAACAGGCCAGCCATTACGCT
CGTCATCAAAATCACTCGCATCAACCAAACCGTTATTCATTCGTGATTGCGCCTGAGCGAGTCGAAATAC
GCGATCGCTGTTAAAAGGACAATTACAAACAGGAATCGAATGCAACCGGCGCAGGAACACTGCCAGCGCA
TCAACAATATTTTCACCTGAATCAGGATATTCTTCTAATACCTGGAATGCTGTTTTCCCTGGGATCGCAG
TGGTGAGTAACCATGCATCATCAGGAGTACGGATAAAATGCTTGATGGTCGGAAGAGGCATAAATTCCGT
CAGCCAGTTTAGTCTGACCATCTCATCTGTAACATCATTGGCAACGCTACCTTTGCCATGTTTCAGAAAC
AACTCTGGCGCATCGGGCTTCCCATACAATCGGTAGATTGTCGCACCTGATTGCCCGACATTATCGCGAG
CCCATTTATACCCATATAAATCAGCATCCATGTTGGAATTTAATCGCGGCCTTGAGCAAGACGTTTCCCG
TTGAATATGGCTCATAACAGAACTTATTATTTCCTTCCTCTTTTCTACAGTATTTAAAGATACCCCAAGA
AGCTAATTATAACAAGACGAACTCCAATTCACTGTTCCTTGCATTCTAAAACCTTAAATACCAGAAAACA
GCTTTTTCAAAGTTGTTTTCAAAGTTGGCGTATAACATAGTATCGACGGAGCCGATTTTGAAACCGCGGT
GATCACAGGCAGCAACGCTCTGTCATCGTTACAATCAACATGCTACCCTCCGCGAGATCATCCGTGTTTC
AAACCCGGCAGCTTAGTTGCCGTTCTTCCGAATAGCATCGGTAACATGAGCAAAGTCTGCCGCCTTACAA
CGGCTCTCCCGCTGACGCCGTCCCGGACTGATGGGCTGCCTGTATCGAGTGGTGATTTTGTGCCGAGCTG
CCGGTCGGGGAGCTGTTGGCTGGCTGGTGGCAGGATATATTGTGGTGTAAACATAACGAATTCGTCTCAG
GAGCCGTTATAATATTACCGGATGGCCCGAAAAAAATGGGCAACCAATCAAAACGTGACACGTGGAAGGG
TACTGTAGAATGATGTGACGTTTTTGAGCGGGAAACTTCCTGAAGAAGATTCCTTTCAGATAAGATTTGT
TGACTGGTCAATAGAAGGGGACAACTTTATTAAAGTAACTTTACTTTATTAAAAGTAAAGTTAGTGGGCC
CCACAGGAAACTTGCTCAGCAAGTTTTAAGTGGGCCCCACAGGAAACTTGCTCAGCAAGTTTTAACTGGG
CCCCGCAGGAAACTTGCTCAGCAAGTTTTGCATTATGTCGTTTTATATACATTTTTTTTACATGTATATG
TACTTATAACCATGTCAAAGGGAGAGGAACTTTTCACCGGAGTGGTCCCTATCCTCGTTGAGCTCGATGG
TGATGTTAACGGGCATAAATTTTCTGTGAGTGGAGAGGGGGAAGGTGATGCTACATATGGAAAACTCACT
TTGAAGCTTTTGTGTACTACAGGGAAGTTGCCGGTTCCATGGCCTACACTCGTTACAACCCTTGGTTATG
GATTGCAATGTTTCGCCAGATACCCGGATCACATGAAGCAGCATGATTTCTTTAAGTCAGCCATGCCAGA
AGGATACGTCCAAGAGCGTACTATCTTTTTTAAAGATGATGGTAATTATAAAACCAGAGCAGAAGTTAAA
TTTGAAGGTGATACTTTGGTCAATAGGATAGAATTGAAGGGAATCGATTTTAAAGAAGATGGTAATATTT
TGGGGCATAAACTCGAATACAATTATAACAGTCATAACGTCTATATCACCGCTGACAAGCAAAAAAATGG
AATCAAGGCTAACTTTAAGATCCGTCATAACATAGAAGATGGGGGAGTGCAACTTGCAGATCATTACCAA
CAAAACACCCCTATCGGGGATGGTCCGGTTTTGCTCCCTGACAATCATTACCTCTCTTACCAATCTGCAC
TCTTTAAAGATCCTAACGAAAAGAGGGATCATATGGTCCTTTTGGAATTTTTGACCGCTGCAGGGATTAC
AGAAGGAATGAATGAATTGTATAAGTGAGGTATAATATTTATTATTAATAATGAAATTAGTACAAGTTCA
TTGCAACACTCTGGTTCTGAATTACACTTGATACAAAATTAAATTCTTCATACAGGACATGATTTAAACC
TCTAATTACATTATTAATACAAATTAAACCTAGATTATCCAAGTATATCTCTAGTCTCTTTTTCAAGACC
TTCAAGAAACGGGGTCCAGTCAATATCCTGTTCGATCCGGTTATCGTTAGCTCTATCCAGCACTTGTGAA
GATTCAACGCTCTCCGGAGGTTGTAGTTGAATCGGATTTGTATCTTCAGTTGATAGATTGGCCCGTATCT
CTCGAACCATAGGAGTTTCATATACAGTGGATTCGGTACACTCTCGAATTCCACGGAATTTGTTGCCTGA
TGGAGAGTAATAGGTTCTCCTGTGCGAAAATCCTCTATTACACTCATGGTGTATTGTGAAGTGGCAGTTA
CAGGGTAGAGTCACCTTGCGAGGATGCTTCTGCTTGGTTATTAAAGAGCGGACCTTGGAGTTTGCAGAAG
GTTGAATTATGTAATGTCCAGGACTTAAGGGCTTCATTTTCTGGTTTTTCAAGAAATTGTTGGTATGAGC
TCTCAGGTCCTGGATTGCATAATATAATGCAGGGGATACCACCTTTAATGACACGTGGTTTTCCATACTT
TAAGTTTGTCTGCCACTCCTTTTGTGCTCCAATAAGGTGCTTCCAGTGTTTCATCTTTAAGTAAGTGGGA
TCTACGTCATCAATGACGTTGTATTCCACTTCATCATAATATGTTCTAAGGCTAAAATCTAAATGCCCTG
TGATGTAATTGTGGGCCCCTAAAGATCTAGCCCACATAGTCTTCCCTGTTCTTGAATCACCCTCTACTAT
GATACTATTATATCTTAAAGGCCGCGCAGCGGCATCAACCCCAAAATATGCATCAGCCCATTCTTGCATT
TCCTCAGGAACGTTTGTGAATGAGGACAGAGGAAATAGTGGAGTCCATGGATCAGGTGCCCTCTGAAATA
TCTTTTGAGCATTGTTCAAAAGATTGTGATGTTGAAGGAAGTAATCCTTTGGTTGTTCTTCCTTCAATAT
TTGAAGTGCTTGTTCAAGAGAAGTTGCGTTTAACGCCTTGGCATATGAGTCGTTAGCTGTCTGTTGACCT
CCTCTAGCACTTCTACCGTCGATCTGGAATTCCCCCCATTCAATTGTGTCTCCGTCCTTGTCGACGTAGG
ACTTGACGTCGGAGCTGGATTTAGCTCCCTGAATGTTCGGATGGAAATGTGCTGACCTGGTTGGGGATAC
CAGGTCGAATAATCTGATATTTGTGATCTGAACTTTTCCTTCGAGTTGAAGCAGGACGTGGAGATGAGGT
TGCCCATCTTCGTGTAGCTCTCTGGCAATTTTAATATATTTTTTATTAGATGAAAGTTGTATTCCTTGAA
TTTGCTCAAGAGCTTCTTCTTTTGAAAGAGAACACTGAGGATATGTAAGAAATATGTTTTTTGCTTGAAT
ACGAAATCTTTTAGTAGGAGGCATTGGACTCCGATGACGTGGCTTAGCATATTAACATATCTATTGGAGT
ATTGGAGTACTATATATAGTAGTACAACTCTCATAAGGGCCATCCGTTATAATATTACCGGATGGCCCGA
AAAAAATGGGCAACCAATCAAAACGTGACACGTGGAAGGGTACTGTAGAATGATGTGACGTTTTTGAGCG
GGAAACTTCCTGAAGAAGATTCCTTTCAGATAAGATTTGTTGACTGGTCAATAGAAGGGGACAACTTTAT
TAAAGTAACTTTACTTTATTAAAAGTAAAGTTAGTGGGCCCCACAGGAAACTTGCTCAGCAAGTTTTAAG
TGGGCCCCACAGGAAACTTGCTCAGCAAGTTTTAACTGGGCCCCGCAGGAAACTTGCTCAGCAAGTTTTG
CATTATGTCGTTTTATATACGTTATTTTTACATGTATATCGC
Features (pLannotate 1.2.2; 13 found; start..end, strand, type, name):
     18..42      +  misc_feature   RB T-DNA repeat: right border repeat from nopaline C58 T-DNA
    382..783     +  CDS            Y4CG_SINFN (fragment): Protein inferred from homology: Swiss-Prot protein existence level 3. From Sinorhizobium fredii (strain NBRC 101917 / NGR234).
   1343..1972    +  CDS            pVS1 StaA: stability protein from the Pseudomonas plasmid pVS1 (Heeb et al., 2000)
   2401..3474    +  CDS            pVS1 RepA: replication protein from the Pseudomonas plasmid pVS1 (Heeb et al., 2000)
   3540..3734    +  rep_origin     pVS1 oriV: origin of replication for the Pseudomonas plasmid pVS1 (Heeb et al., 2000)
   3937..3976    +  CDS            rop (fragment): Rop protein, which maintains plasmids at low copy number; rop
   4078..4218    +  misc_feature   bom: basis of mobility region from pBR322
   4404..4992    -  rep_origin     ori: high-copy-number ColE1/pMB1/pBR322/pUC origin of replication
   5080..5895    -  CDS            KanR: aminoglycoside phosphotransferase; aph(3')-Ia; confers resistance to kanamycin in bacteria or G418 (Geneticin®) in eukaryotes
   6328..6352    +  misc_feature   LB T-DNA repeat: left border repeat from nopaline C58 T-DNA
   6735..7445    +  CDS            YPet: YPet is a basic (constitutively fluorescent) yellow fluorescent protein published in 2005, derived from Aequorea victoria. It has moderate acid sensitivity.
   7598..8116    -  CDS            C2_BCTVC: Experimental evidence at protein level: Swiss-Prot protein existence level 1. Acts as a suppressor of RNA-mediated gene silencing, also known as post-transcriptional gene silencing (PTGS), a mechanism of plant viral defense that limits the accumulation of viral RNAs. Suppresses the host RNA silencing by inhibiting adenosine kinase 2 (ADK2), a kinase involved in a general methylation pathway. Also suppresses the host basal defense by interacting with and inhibiting SNF1 kinase, a key regulator of cell metabolism implicated in innate antiviral defense. Determines pathogenicity. From Beet curly t
   8573..8827    -  CDS            AC4_BCTVC: Experimental evidence at protein level: Swiss-Prot protein existence level 1. Major determinant of pathogenesis that affects the hyperplastic response of the host to viral infection. Mediates the induction of cell division in permissive cells, mainly in phloem. May act as a suppressor of RNA-mediated gene silencing, also known as post- transcriptional gene silencing (PTGS), a mechanism of plant viral defense that limits the accumulation of viral RNAs. From Beet curly top virus (strain California/Logan) (BCTV).
