[The description below was written by a language model from this plasmid's Addgene catalogue record and pLannotate feature annotations shown in this document.]
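Description:
BCTVΔVS-YPET-pDGB3alpha1 is a plant expression construct in which a deconstructed Beet curly top virus (BCTV, a geminivirus) replicon carrying the yellow fluorescent protein YPet sits in the GoldenBraid-style binary backbone pDGB3alpha1, assembled by Golden Gate cloning. The 9.4 kb plasmid has the typical architecture of an Agrobacterium binary vector. Nopaline-type right and left T-DNA border repeats delimit the region intended for transfer into plant cells. The pVS1 module (oriV, RepA replication protein and StaA stability protein) supports maintenance in Agrobacterium. A ColE1/pMB1-type origin with the pBR322 bom site gives high-copy propagation in E. coli. Bacterial selection is by kanamycin through an aph(3')-Ia KanR gene located outside the borders. No plant selectable marker is annotated.

The payload lies between the left border and the right border across the circular junction. It contains the YPet coding sequence on the forward strand, followed by BCTV complementary-sense genes on the opposite strand. The automated annotation picks out C2, a suppressor of RNA silencing, and C4, a pathogenicity determinant that induces host cell division. The surrounding unannotated viral sequence may hold other complementary-sense functions such as the replication protein, but the feature table does not label them. As the name and stated purpose indicate, the virion-sense ORFs have been removed, with YPet as the cargo. The promoter driving YPet and the viral origin/intergenic sequences are not annotated, so the record does not state them explicitly. The construct serves as a reporter version of a modular geminivirus vector system developed for high-level cargo expression and gene targeting in plants, allowing vector activity to be followed by fluorescence.
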