Addgene plasmid #240723: BCTVΔVS-YPET-pDGB3alpha1
Purpose: BCTV vector for YPET expression. Lacks the BCTV virion sense ORFs.
Depositing lab: Jose Alonso. Depositing organization: North Carolina State University. Publication: Development of Modular Geminivirus-Based Vectors for High Cargo Expression and Gene Targeting in Plants. Neubauer M, Vollen K, Zhao C, Ascencio-Ibanez JT, Hanley-Bowdoin L, Stepanova AN, Alonso JM. Plant Biotechnol J. 2025 Sep 21. doi: 10.1111/pbi.70320. PubMed 40976866.
Backbone
  Vector backbone: pDGB3alpha1
  Vector type: Plant Expression
Growth in bacteria
  Bacterial resistance: Kanamycin, 50 μg/mL
  Growth temperature: 37°C
  Growth strain: DH5alpha
  Copy number: High Copy
Gene/Insert
  Gene/Insert name: YPET
  Species: Beet Curly Top Virus
  Cloning method: Golden Gate
Terms and licenses: Academic/Nonprofit Terms; Industry Terms: Not Available to Industry
How to cite: BCTVΔVS-YPET-pDGB3alpha1 was a gift from Jose Alonso (Addgene plasmid # 240723 ; http://n2t.net/addgene:240723 ; RRID:Addgene_240723)
